Addgene plasmid #49289: pGGEV_3'_Linker
Purpose: (Empty Backbone) Golden Gate entry vector at position 3, small linker insert, final entry vector for the assembly
Depositing lab: Joachim Wittbrodt. Depositing organization: Universitaet Heidelberg. Publication: Golden GATEway cloning--a combinatorial approach to generate fusion and recombination constructs. Kirchmaier S, Lust K, Wittbrodt J. PLoS One. 2013 Oct 7;8(10):e76117. doi: 10.1371/journal.pone.0076117. PubMed 24116091.
Backbone
  Vector backbone: pBluescript
  Backbone manufacturer: Stratagene
  Vector type: cloning vector
Growth in bacteria
  Bacterial resistance: Ampicillin, 100 μg/mL
  Growth temperature: 37°C
  Growth strain: DH5alpha
  Copy number: High Copy
Gene/Insert
  Gene/Insert name: None
Terms and licenses: Academic/Nonprofit Terms; Industry Terms: Not Available to Industry
How to cite: pGGEV_3'_Linker was a gift from Joachim Wittbrodt (Addgene plasmid # 49289 ; http://n2t.net/addgene:49289 ; RRID:Addgene_49289)
