[The description below was written by a language model from this plasmid's Addgene catalogue record and pLannotate feature annotations shown in this document.]
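Description:
pGGEV_3'_Linker is a pBluescript-based cloning vector that serves as an entry vector in the Golden GATEway system, a combinatorial approach that uses Golden Gate assembly to build fusion and recombination constructs. It occupies position 3 of the ordered entry-vector series and is described as carrying only a small linker. The catalogue lists it as an empty backbone with no gene insert and designates it the final entry vector for an assembly. This suggests it closes the chain when only three positions are needed. It is propagated in E. coli as a high-copy plasmid through a ColE1/pUC-type origin and is selected with ampicillin via the β-lactamase gene and its native promoter. An f1 origin inherited from pBluescript would allow single-stranded DNA production.

The automated annotation of the 3,950 nt depositor sequence shows more than a short linker between the remnants of the pBluescript lacZα and multiple cloning site regions. It detects a fragment of the simian CMV IE94 enhancer/promoter, an SP6 promoter, a rabbit β-globin intron followed by a short β-globin coding fragment, and an SV40 polyadenylation signal annotated on the opposite strand. The record does not explain the role of these elements. They may be part of the vector framework or a stuffer region rather than a functional payload, and this cannot be settled from the fields given. The type IIS restriction sites and overhangs that define position 3, and the linker itself, are not annotated in the feature table. The plasmid is intended as a modular component for multi-fragment Golden Gate assemblies, not as an expression construct in its own right.
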