Features (pLannotate 1.2.2; 12 found; start..end, strand, type, name):
      1..456     -  rep_origin     f1 ori (sequence partly withheld): f1 bacteriophage origin of replication; arrow indicates direction of (+) strand synthesis
    461..527     -  CDS            lacZα (fragment): LacZα fragment of β-galactosidase; lacZ fragment
    528..936     +  promoter       CMV IE94 promoter (fragment): enhancer/promoter region of simian cytomegalovirus major immediate early transcription unit IE94
    971..989     +  promoter       SP6 promoter: promoter for bacteriophage SP6 RNA polymerase
   1098..1670    +  intron         β-globin intron: intron from rabbit β-globin gene
   1668..1733    +  CDS            HBB (fragment): HBB_LEPEU - Experimental evidence at protein level: Swiss-Prot protein existence level 1. Involved in oxygen transport from the lung to the various peripheral tissues. From Lepus europaeus (European hare).
   1743..1877    -  polyA_signal   SV40 poly(A) signal: SV40 polyadenylation signal
   1944..1963    +  misc_feature   MCS (fragment): pBluescript multiple cloning site
   1964..2017    -  CDS            lacI (fragment): lac repressor; lacI; The lac repressor binds to the lac operator to inhibit transcription in E. coli. This inhibition can be relieved by adding lactose or isopropyl-β-D-thiogalactopyranoside (IPTG).
   2200..2788    -  rep_origin     ori: high-copy-number ColE1/pMB1/pBR322/pUC origin of replication
   2959..3819    -  CDS            AmpR: β-lactamase; bla; confers resistance to ampicillin, carbenicillin, and related antibiotics
   3820..3924    -  promoter       AmpR promoter: bla
>Addgene plasmid #49289 | pGGEV_3'_Linker | depositor full sequence | sequence record 72921 | Full Sequence
AAATTGTAAACGTTAATATTTTGTTAAAATTCGCGTTAAATTTTTGTTAAATCAGCTCATTTTTTAACCA
ATAGGCCGAAATCGGCAAAATCCCTTATAAATCAAAAGAATAGACCGAGATAGGGT
[37 nt withheld, positions 127-163]
AAAGAACGTGGACTCCAACGTCAAAGG
[49 nt withheld, positions 191-239]
T
[91 nt withheld, positions 241-331]
G
[124 nt withheld, positions 333-456]
CCCATTCGCCATTCAGGCTACGCAACTGTTGGGAAGGGCGATCGGTGCGGGCCTCTTCGCTATTACGCCA
GGGCGCCTCCCCCATTGACGTCAATTACGGTAAATGGCCCGCCTGGCTCAATGCCCATTGACGTCAATAG
GACCACCCACCATTGACGTCAATGGGATGGCTCATTGCCCATTCATATCCGTTCTCACGCCCCCTATTGA
CGTCAATGACGGTAAATGGCCCACTTGGCAGTACATCAATATCTATTAATAGTAACTTGGCAAGTACATT
ACTATTGGAAGTACGCCAGGGTACATTGGCAGTACTCCCATTGACGTCAATGGCGGTAAATGGCCCGCGA
TGGCTGCCAAGTACATCCCCATTGACGTCAATGGGGAGGGGCAATGACGCAAATGGGCGTTCCATTGACG
TAAATGGGCGGTAGGCGTGCCTAATGGGAGGTCTATATAAGCAATGCTCGTTTAGGGAACCGCCATTCTG
CCTGGGGACGTCGGAGCAAGCTTGATTTAGGTGACACTATAGAGGTCTCAACCTCTGGATCCGGAGGCGG
AAGCGGAGGAGGTACCTAAGTGAGACCCTCATCCTCCCGGGTAACTAAGTAAGGATCTCGACCGATCCTG
AGAACTTCAGGGTGAGTTTGGGGACCCTTGATTGTTCTTTCTTTTTCGCTATTGTAAAATTCATGTTATA
TGGAGGGGGCAAAGTTTTCAGGGTGTTGTTTAGAATGGGAAGATGTCCCTTGTATCACCATGGACCCTCA
TGATAATTTTGTTTCTTTCACTTTCTACTCTGTTGACAACCATTGTCTCCTCTTATTTTCTTTTCATTTT
CTGTAACTTTTTCGTTAAACTTTAGCTTGCATTTGTAACGAATTTTTAAATTCACTTTTGTTTATTTGTC
AGATTGTAAGTACTTTCTCTAATCACTTTTTTTTCAAGGCAATCAGGGTATATTATATTGTACTTCAGCA
CAGTTTTAGAGAACAATTGTTATAATTAAATGATAAGGTAGAATATTTCTGCATATAAATTCTGGCTGGC
GTGGAAATATTCTTATTGGTAGAAACAACTACACCCTGGTCATCATCCTGCCTTTCTCTTTATGGTTACA
ATGATATACACTGTTTGAGATGAGGATAAAATACTCTGAGTCCAAACCGGGCCCCTCTGCTAACCATGTT
CATGCCTTCTTCTCTTTCCTACAGCTCCTGGGCAACGTGCTGGTTGTTGTGCTGTCTCATCATTTTGGCA
AAGAATTAATTCCTCGACGGATCGTAGATCCAGACATGATAAGATACATTGATGAGTTTGGACAAACCAC
AACTAGAATGCAGTGAAAAAAATGCTTTATTTGTGAAATTTGTGATGCTATTGCTTTATTTGTAACCATT
ATAAGCTGCAATAAACAAGTTAACAACAACAATTGCATTCATTTTATGTTTCAGGTTCAGGGGGAGGTGT
GGGAGGTTTTTTAATTCGCGGCCGCTCTAGAACTAGTCTGCATTAATGAATCGGCCAACGCGCGGGGAGA
GGCGGTTTGCGTATTGGGCGCTCTTCCGCTTCCTCGCTCACTGACTCGCTGCGCTCGGTCGTTCGGCTGC
GGCGAGCGGTATCAGCTCACTCAAAGGCGGTAATACGGTTATCCACAGAATCAGGGGATAACGCAGGAAA
GAACATGTGAGCAAAAGGCCAGCAAAAGGCCAGGAACCGTAAAAAGGCCGCGTTGCTGGCGTTTTTCCAT
AGGCTCGGCCCCCCTGACGAGCATCACAAAAATCGACGCTCAAGTCAGAGGTGGCGAAACCCGACAGGAC
TATAAAGATACCAGGCGTTCCCCCCTGGAAGCTCCCTCGTGCGCTCTCCTGTTCCGACCCTGCCGCTTAC
CGGATACCTGTCCGCCTTTCTCCCTTCGGGAAGCGTGGCGCTTTCTCAATGCTCACGCTGTAGGTATCTC
AGTTCGGTGTAGGTCGTTCGCTCCAAGCTGGGCTGTGTGCACGAACCCCCCGTTCAGCCCGACCGCTGCG
CCTTATCCGGTAACTATCGTCTTGAGTCCAACCCGGTAAGACACGACTTATCGCCACTGGCAGCAGCCAC
TGGTAACAGGATTAGCAGAGCGAGGTATGTAGGCGGTGCTACAGAGTTCTTGAAGTGGTGGCCTAACTAC
GGCTACACTAGAAGGACAGTATTTGGTATCTGCGCTCTGCTGAAGCCAGTTACCTTCGGAAAAAGAGTTG
GTAGCTCTTGATCCGGCAAACAAACCACCGCTGGTAGCGGTGGTTTTTTTGTTTGCAAGCAGCAGATTAC
GCGCAGAAAAAAAGGATCTCAAGAAGATCCTTTGATCTTTTCTACGGGGTCTGACGCTCAGTGGAACGAA
AACTCACGTTAAGGGATTTTGGTCATGAGATTATCAAAAAGGATCTTCACCTAGATCCTTTTAAATTAAA
AATGAAGTTTTAAATCAATCTAAAGTATATATGAGTAAACTTGGTCTGACAGTTACCAATGCTTAATCAG
TGAGGCACCTATCTCAGCGATCTGTCTATTTCGTTCATCCATAGTTGCCTGACTGCCCGTCGTGTAGATA
ACTACGATACGGGAGGGCTTACCATCTGGCCCCAGTGCTGCAATGATACCGCGGGACCCACGCTCACCGG
CTCCAGATTTATCAGCAATAAACCAGCCAGCCGGAAGGGCCGAGCGCAGAAGTGGTCCTGCAACTTTATC
CGCCTCCATCCAGTCTATTAATTGTTGCCGGGAAGCTAGAGTAAGTAGTTCGCCAGTTAATAGTTTGCGC
AACGTTGTTGCCATTGCTACAGGCATCGTGGTGTCACGCTCGTCGTTTGGTATGGCTTCATTCAGCTCCG
GTTCCCAACGATCAAGGCGAGTTACATGATCCCCCATGTTGTGAAAAAAAGCGGTTAGCTCCTTCGGTCC
TCCGATCGTTGTCAGAAGTAAGTTGGCCGCAGTGTTATCACTCATGCTTATGGCAGCACTGCATAATTCT
CTTACTGTCATGCCATCCGTAAGATGCTTTTCTGTGACTGGTGAGTACTCAACCAAGTCATTCTGAGAAT
AGTGTATGCGGCGACCGAGTTGCTCTTGCCCGGCGTCAATACGGGATAATACCGCGCCACATAGCAGAAC
TTTAAAAGTGCTCATCATTGGAAAACGTTCTTCGGGGCGAAAACTCTCAAGGATCTTACCGCTGTTGAGA
TCCAGTTCGATGTAACCCACTCGTGCACCCAACTGATCTTCAGCATCTTTTACTTTCACCAGCGTTTCTG
GGTGAGCAAAAACAGGAAGGCAAAATGCCGCAAAAAAGGGAATAAGGGCGACACGGAAATGTTGAATACT
CATACTCTTCCTTTTTCAATATTATTGAAGCATTTATCAGGGTTATTGTCTCATGAGCGGATACATATTT
GAATGTATTTAGAAAAATAAACAAATAGGGGTTCCGCGCACATTTCCCCGAAAAGTGCCACCTG
