>Addgene plasmid #49289 | pGGEV_3'_Linker | addgene partial sequence | sequence record 75882 | CMV-F 5'-CGCAAATGGGCGGTAGGCGTG-3'
CTGCCTGGGGACGTCGGAGCAAGCTTGATTTAGGTGACACTATAGAGGTCTCAACCTCTGGATCCGGAGG
CGGAAGCGGAGGAGGTACCTAAGTGAGACCCTCATCCTCCCGGGTAACTAAGTAAGGATCTCGACCGATC
CTGAGAACTTCAGGGTGAGTTTGGGGACCCTTGATTGTTCTTTCTTTTTCGCTATTGTAAAATTCATGTT
ATATGGAGGGGGCAAAGTTTTCAGGGTGTTGTTTAGAATGGGAAGATGTCCCTTGTATCACCATGGACCC
TCATGATAATTTTGTTTCTTTCACTTTCTACTCTGTTGACAACCATTGTCTCCTCTTATTTTCTTTTCAT
TTTCTGTAACTTTTTCGTTAAACTTTAGCTTGCATTTGTAACGAATTTTTAAATTCACTTTTGTTTATTT
GTCAGATTGTAAGTACTTTCTCTAATCACTTTTTTTTCAAGGCAATCAGGGTATATTATATTGTACTTCA
GCACAGTTTTAGAGAACAATTGTTATAATTAAATGATAAGGTAGAATATTTCTGCATATAAATTCTGGCT
GGCGTGGAAATATTCTTATTGGTAGAAACAACTACACCCTGGTCATCATCCTGCCTTTCTCTTTATGGTT
ACAATGATATACACTGTTTGAGAT
